>Addgene plasmid #206949 | sfGFP-SasG(7G)-mCherry | addgene full sequence | sequence record 409226 | Addgene NGS Result
GACGGATCGGGAGATCTCCCGATCCCCTATGGTGCACTCTCAGTACAATCTGCTCTGATGCCGCATAGTT
AAGCCAGTATCTGCTCCCTGCTTGTGTGTTGGAGGTCGCTGAGTAGTGCGCGAGCAAAATTTAAGCTACA
ACAAGGCAAGGCTTGACCGACAATTGCATGAAGAATCTGCTTAGGGTTAGGCGTTTTGCGCTGCTTCGCG
ATGTACGGGCCAGATATACGCGTTGACATTGATTATTGACTAGTTATTAATAGTAATCAATTACGGGGTC
ATTAGTTCATAGCCCATATATGGAGTTCCGCGTTACATAACTTACGGTAAATGGCCCGCCTGGCTGACCG
CCCAACGACCCCCGCCCATTGACGTCAATAATGACGTATGTTCCCATAGTAACGCCAATAGGGACTTTCC
ATTGACGTCAATGGGTGGAGTATTTACGGTAAACTGCCCACTTGGCAGTACATCAAGTGTATCATATGCC
AAGTACGCCCCCTATTGACGTCAATGACGGTAAATGGCCCGCCTGGCATTATGCCCAGTACATGACCTTA
TGGGACTTTCCTACTTGGCAGTACATCTACGTATTAGTCATCGCTATTACCATGGTGATGCGGTTTTGGC
AGTACATCAATGGGCGTGGATAGCGGTTTGACTCACGGGGATTTCCAAGTCTCCACCCCATTGACGTCAA
TGGGAGTTTGTTTTGGCACCAAAATCAACGGGACTTTCCAAAATGTCGTAACAACTCCGCCCCATTGACG
CAAATGGGCGGTAGGCGTGTACGGTGGGAGGTCTATATAAGCAGAGCTCTCTGGCTAACTAGAGAACCCA
CTGCTTACTGGCTTATCGAAATTAATACGACTCACTATAGGGAGACCCAAGCTGGCTAGCGTTTAAACTT
AAGCTTGGTACCGAGCTCGGATCCACTAGTCCAGTGTGGTGGAATTCGCCACCATGAGCAAGGGCGAAGA
ACTGTTTACCGGCGTGGTGCCCATCCTGGTGGAACTGGATGGGGATGTGAACGGCCACAAGTTCAGCGTC
AGAGGCGAAGGCGAAGGGGATGCCACAAACGGCAAGCTGACCCTGAAGTTCATCTGCACCACCGGAAAGC
TGCCCGTGCCTTGGCCTACACTGGTCACCACACTGACATACGGCGTGCAGTGCTTCAGCAGATACCCCGA
CCATATGAAGCGGCACGACTTCTTCAAGAGCGCCATGCCTGAGGGCTACGTGCAAGAGAGAACCATCAGC
TTCAAGGACGACGGCACCTACAAGACCAGAGCCGAAGTGAAGTTCGAGGGCGACACCCTGGTCAACCGGA
TCGAGCTGAAGGGCATCGATTTCAAAGAGGACGGCAACATCCTGGGCCACAAGCTTGAGTACAACTTCAA
CAGCCACAACGTGTACATCACCGCCGACAAGCAGAAGAACGGCATCAAGGCCAACTTCAAGATCCGGCAC
AACGTGGAAGATGGCAGCGTGCAGCTGGCCGATCACTACCAGCAGAACACACCCATCGGAGATGGCCCTG
TGCTGCTGCCCGATAACCACTACCTGAGCACACAGAGCGTGCTGAGCAAGGACCCCAACGAGAAGAGGGA
CCACATGGTGCTGCTGGAGTTTGTGACAGCCGCCGGAATCACCCACGGCATGGACGAACTTTACAAAGGC
GGCACCGGTGGCAGCGCCCCTAAGACAATTACCGAGCTGGAAAAGAAGGTGGAAGAGATCCCCTTCAAGA
AAGAGCGGAAGTTCAACCCCGATCTGGCCCCTGGCACCGAGAAAGTGACAAGAGAAGGCCAGAAGGGCGA
GAAAACCATCACCACACCTACACTGAAGAACCCTCTGACCGGCGTGATCATCTCCAAGGGCGAGCCCAAA
GAGGAAATCACAAAGGACCCTATCAACGAGCTGACCGAGTACGGCCCCGAGACAATTGCTCCTGGCCACA
GAGATGAGTTCGACCCCAAACTGCCCACCGGCGAGAAAGAAGAAGTGCCTGGCAAGCCTGGCATCAAGAA
CCCTGAGACAGGCGACGTCGTCAGACCTCCTGTGGACAGCGTGACCAAATACGGCCCTGTGAAGGGCGAC
AGCATCGTGGAAAAAGAAGAGATTCCGTTTGAGAAAGAGAGAAAGTTTAATCCCGACCTCGCTCCAGGGA
CAGAAAAAGTCACTCGCGAGGGCCAGAAAGGGGAAAAGACAATCACAACCCCAACGCTGAAAAATCCCCT
GACCGGGGAGATTATCAGCAAAGGCGAGAGCAAAGAAGAAATTACGAAAGATCCCATCAATGAACTCACA
GAGTACGGGCCCGAGACAATTGCTCCTGGCCACAGAGATGAGTTCGACCCCAAACTGCCCACCGGCGAGA
AAGAAGAAGTGCCTGGCAAGCCTGGCATCAAGAACCCTGAGACAGGCGACGTCGTCAGACCTCCTGTGGA
CAGCGTGACCAAATACGGCCCTGTGAAGGGCGACAGCATCGTGGAAAAAGAAGAGATTCCGTTTGAGAAA
GAGAGAAAGTTTAATCCCGACCTCGCTCCAGGGACAGAAAAAGTCACTCGCGAGGGCCAGAAAGGGGAAA
AGACAATCACAACCCCAACGCTGAAAAATCCCCTGACCGGGGAGATTATCAGCAAAGGCGAGAGCAAAGA
AGAAATTACGAAAGATCCCATCAATGAACTCACAGAGTACGGGCCCGAGACAATTGCTCCTGGCCACAGA
GATGAGTTCGACCCCAAACTGCCCACCGGCGAGAAAGAAGAAGTGCCTGGCAAGCCTGGCATCAAGAACC
CTGAGACAGGCGACGTCGTCAGACCTCCTGTGGACAGCGTGACCAAATACGGCCCTGTGAAGGGCGACAG
CATCGTGGAAAAAGAAGAGATTCCGTTTGAGAAAGAGAGAAAGTTTAATCCCGACCTCGCTCCAGGGACA
GAAAAAGTCACTCGCGAGGGCCAGAAAGGGGAAAAGACAATCACAACCCCAACGCTGAAAAATCCCCTGA
CCGGGGAGATTATCAGCAAAGGCGAGAGCAAAGAAGAAATTACGAAAGATCCCATCAATGAACTCACAGA
GTACGGGCCCGAGACAATTGCTCCTGGCCACAGAGATGAGTTCGACCCCAAACTGCCCACCGGCGAGAAA
GAAGAAGTGCCTGGCAAGCCTGGCATCAAGAACCCTGAGACAGGCGACGTCGTCAGACCTCCTGTGGACA
GCGTGACCAAATACGGCCCTGTGAAGGGCGACAGCATCGTGGAAAAAGAAGAGATTCCGTTTGAGAAAGA
GAGAAAGTTTAATCCCGACCTCGCTCCAGGGACAGAAAAAGTCACTCGCGAGGGCCAGAAAGGGGAAAAG
ACAATCACAACCCCAACGCTGAAAAATCCCCTGACCGGGGAGATTATCAGCAAAGGCGAGAGCAAAGAAG
AAATTACGAAAGATCCCATCAATGAACTCACAGAGTACGGGCCCGAGACAATTGCTCCTGGCCACAGAGA
TGAGTTCGACCCCAAACTGCCCACCGGCGAGAAAGAAGAAGTGCCTGGCAAGCCTGGCATCAAGAACCCT
GAGACAGGCGACGTCGTCAGACCTCCTGTGGACAGCGTGACCAAATACGGCCCTGTGAAGGGCGACAGCA
TCGTGGAAAAAGAAGAGATTCCGTTTGAGAAAGAGAGAAAGTTTAATCCCGACCTCGCTCCAGGGACAGA
AAAAGTCACTCGCGAGGGCCAGAAAGGGGAAAAGACAATCACAACCCCAACGCTGAAAAATCCCCTGACC
GGGGAGATTATCAGCAAAGGCGAGAGCAAAGAAGAAATTACGAAAGATCCCATCAATGAACTCACAGAGT
ACGGGCCCGAGACAATTGCTCCTGGCCACAGAGATGAGTTCGACCCCAAACTGCCCACCGGCGAGAAAGA
AGAAGTGCCTGGCAAGCCTGGCATCAAGAACCCTGAGACAGGCGACGTCGTCAGACCTCCTGTGGACAGC
GTGACCAAATACGGCCCTGTGAAGGGCGACAGCATCGTGGAAAAAGAAGAGATTCCGTTTGAGAAAGAGA
GAAAGTTTAATCCCGACCTCGCTCCAGGGACAGAAAAAGTCACTCGCGAGGGCCAGAAAGGGGAAAAGAC
AATCACAACCCCAACGCTGAAAAATCCCCTGACCGGGGAGATTATCAGCAAAGGCGAGAGCAAAGAAGAA
ATTACGAAAGATCCCATCAATGAACTCACAGAGTACGGGCCTGAGACGGGCTCCGGAGCCACAGGATCTG
TGTCCAAAGGCGAAGAGGACAACATGGCCATCATCAAAGAATTTATGCGGTTCAAGGTGCACATGGAAGG
CTCCGTGAATGGCCACGAGTTTGAGATTGAAGGCGAAGGCGAGGGCAGACCCTATGAGGGAACACAGACC
GCCAAGCTGAAAGTGACCAAAGGCGGACCTCTGCCTTTCGCCTGGGACATTCTGAGCCCTCAGTTTATGT
ACGGCTCCAAGGCCTACGTGAAGCACCCCGCCGATATTCCCGACTACCTGAAGCTGAGCTTCCCCGAGGG
CTTCAAGTGGGAGAGAGTGATGAATTTCGAGGACGGCGGCGTGGTCACCGTGACACAAGATAGTTCTCTG
CAGGACGGCGAGTTCATCTACAAAGTGAAGCTGCGGGGCACCAACTTTCCCTCTGACGGACCCGTGATGC
AGAAAAAGACCATGGGCTGGGAAGCCAGCAGCGAGAGAATGTACCCTGAAGATGGCGCCCTGAAAGGGGA
GATCAAGCAGCGGCTGAAACTGAAGGATGGCGGCCACTACGACGCCGAAGTCAAGACCACATACAAGGCC
AAGAAACCAGTGCAGCTGCCAGGCGCCTACAATGTGAACATCAAGCTGGACATCACCAGCCACAATGAGG
ACTACACAATCGTGGAACAGTACGAGAGAGCCGAGGGGAGACACTCTACCGGCGGAATGGATGAGCTGTA
CAAGTGATAAGCGGCCGCTCGAGTCTAGAGGGCCCGTTTAAACCCGCTGATCAGCCTCGACTGTGCCTTC
TAGTTGCCAGCCATCTGTTGTTTGCCCCTCCCCCGTGCCTTCCTTGACCCTGGAAGGTGCCACTCCCACT
GTCCTTTCCTAATAAAATGAGGAAATTGCATCGCATTGTCTGAGTAGGTGTCATTCTATTCTGGGGGGTG
GGGTGGGGCAGGACAGCAAGGGGGAGGATTGGGAAGACAATAGCAGGCATGCTGGGGATGCGGTGGGCTC
TATGGCTTCTGAGGCGGAAAGAACCAGCTGGGGCTCTAGGGGGTATCCCC
[124 nt withheld, positions 5301-5424]
C
[91 nt withheld, positions 5426-5516]
A
[49 nt withheld, positions 5518-5566]
CCTTTGACGTTGGAGTCCACGTTCTTT
[37 nt withheld, positions 5594-5630]
ACCCTATCTCGGTCTATTCTTTTGATTTATAAGGGATTTTGCCGATTTCGGCCTATTGGTTAAAAAATGA
GCTGATTTAACAAAAATTTAACGCGAATTAATTCTGTGGAATGTGTGTCAGTTAGGGTGTGGAAAGTCCC
CAGGCTCCCCAGCAGGCAGAAGTATGCAAAGCATGCATCTCAATTAGTCAGCAACCAGGTGTGGAAAGTC
CCCAGGCTCCCCAGCAGGCAGAAGTATGCAAAGCATGCATCTCAATTAGTCAGCAACCATAGTCCCGCCC
CTAACTCCGCCCATCCCGCCCCTAACTCCGCCCAGTTCCGCCCATTCTCCGCCCCATGGCTGACTAATTT
TTTTTATTTATGCAGAGGCCGAGGCCGCCTCTGCCTCTGAGCTATTCCAGAAGTAGTGAGGAGGCTTTTT
TGGAGGCCTAGGCTTTTGCAAAAAGCTCCCGGGAGCTTGTATATCCATTTTCGGATCTGATCAGCACGTG
TTGACAATTAATCATCGGCATAGTATATCGGCATAGTATAATACGACAAGGTGAGGAACTAAACCATGGC
CAAGTTGACCAGTGCCGTTCCGGTGCTCACCGCGCGCGACGTCGCCGGAGCGGTCGAGTTCTGGACCGAC
CGGCTCGGGTTCTCCCGGGACTTCGTGGAGGACGACTTCGCCGGTGTGGTCCGGGACGACGTGACCCTGT
TCATCAGCGCGGTCCAGGACCAGGTGGTGCCGGACAACACCCTGGCCTGGGTGTGGGTGCGCGGCCTGGA
CGAGCTGTACGCCGAGTGGTCGGAGGTCGTGTCCACGAACTTCCGGGACGCCTCCGGGCCGGCCATGACC
GAGATCGGCGAGCAGCCGTGGGGGCGGGAGTTCGCCCTGCGCGACCCGGCCGGCAACTGCGTGCACTTCG
TGGCCGAGGAGCAGGACTGACACGTGCTACGAGATTTCGATTCCACCGCCGCCTTCTATGAAAGGTTGGG
CTTCGGAATCGTTTTCCGGGACGCCGGCTGGATGATCCTCCAGCGCGGGGATCTCATGCTGGAGTTCTTC
GCCCACCCCAACTTGTTTATTGCAGCTTATAATGGTTACAAATAAAGCAATAGCATCACAAATTTCACAA
ATAAAGCATTTTTTTCACTGCATTCTAGTTGTGGTTTGTCCAAACTCATCAATGTATCTTATCATGTCTG
TATACCGTCGACCTCTAGCTAGAGCTTGGCGTAATCATGGTCATAGCTGTTTCCTGTGTGAAATTGTTAT
CCGCTCACAATTCCACACAACATACGAGCCGGAAGCATAAAGTGTAAAGCCTGGGGTGCCTAATGAGTGA
GCTAACTCACATTAATTGCGTTGCGCTCACTGCCCGCTTTCCAGTCGGGAAACCTGTCGTGCCAGCTGCA
TTAATGAATCGGCCAACGCGCGGGGAGAGGCGGTTTGCGTATTGGGCGCTCTTCCGCTTCCTCGCTCACT
GACTCGCTGCGCTCGGTCGTTCGGCTGCGGCGAGCGGTATCAGCTCACTCAAAGGCGGTAATACGGTTAT
CCACAGAATCAGGGGATAACGCAGGAAAGAACATGTGAGCAAAAGGCCAGCAAAAGGCCAGGAACCGTAA
AAAGGCCGCGTTGCTGGCGTTTTTCCATAGGCTCCGCCCCCCTGACGAGCATCACAAAAATCGACGCTCA
AGTCAGAGGTGGCGAAACCCGACAGGACTATAAAGATACCAGGCGTTTCCCCCTGGAAGCTCCCTCGTGC
GCTCTCCTGTTCCGACCCTGCCGCTTACCGGATACCTGTCCGCCTTTCTCCCTTCGGGAAGCGTGGCGCT
TTCTCATAGCTCACGCTGTAGGTATCTCAGTTCGGTGTAGGTCGTTCGCTCCAAGCTGGGCTGTGTGCAC
GAACCCCCCGTTCAGCCCGACCGCTGCGCCTTATCCGGTAACTATCGTCTTGAGTCCAACCCGGTAAGAC
ACGACTTATCGCCACTGGCAGCAGCCACTGGTAACAGGATTAGCAGAGCGAGGTATGTAGGCGGTGCTAC
AGAGTTCTTGAAGTGGTGGCCTAACTACGGCTACACTAGAAGAACAGTATTTGGTATCTGCGCTCTGCTG
AAGCCAGTTACCTTCGGAAAAAGAGTTGGTAGCTCTTGATCCGGCAAACAAACCACCGCTGGTAGCGGTG
GTTTTTTTGTTTGCAAGCAGCAGATTACGCGCAGAAAAAAAGGATCTCAAGAAGATCCTTTGATCTTTTC
TACGGGGTCTGACGCTCAGTGGAACGAAAACTCACGTTAAGGGATTTTGGTCATGAGATTATCAAAAAGG
ATCTTCACCTAGATCCTTTTAAATTAAAAATGAAGTTTTAAATCAATCTAAAGTATATATGAGTAAACTT
GGTCTGACAGTTACCAATGCTTAATCAGTGAGGCACCTATCTCAGCGATCTGTCTATTTCGTTCATCCAT
AGTTGCCTGACTCCCCGTCGTGTAGATAACTACGATACGGGAGGGCTTACCATCTGGCCCCAGTGCTGCA
ATGATACCGCGAGACCCACGCTCACCGGCTCCAGATTTATCAGCAATAAACCAGCCAGCCGGAAGGGCCG
AGCGCAGAAGTGGTCCTGCAACTTTATCCGCCTCCATCCAGTCTATTAATTGTTGCCGGGAAGCTAGAGT
AAGTAGTTCGCCAGTTAATAGTTTGCGCAACGTTGTTGCCATTGCTACAGGCATCGTGGTGTCACGCTCG
TCGTTTGGTATGGCTTCATTCAGCTCCGGTTCCCAACGATCAAGGCGAGTTACATGATCCCCCATGTTGT
GCAAAAAAGCGGTTAGCTCCTTCGGTCCTCCGATCGTTGTCAGAAGTAAGTTGGCCGCAGTGTTATCACT
CATGGTTATGGCAGCACTGCATAATTCTCTTACTGTCATGCCATCCGTAAGATGCTTTTCTGTGACTGGT
GAGTACTCAACCAAGTCATTCTGAGAATAGTGTATGCGGCGACCGAGTTGCTCTTGCCCGGCGTCAATAC
GGGATAATACCGCGCCACATAGCAGAACTTTAAAAGTGCTCATCATTGGAAAACGTTCTTCGGGGCGAAA
ACTCTCAAGGATCTTACCGCTGTTGAGATCCAGTTCGATGTAACCCACTCGTGCACCCAACTGATCTTCA
GCATCTTTTACTTTCACCAGCGTTTCTGGGTGAGCAAAAACAGGAAGGCAAAATGCCGCAAAAAAGGGAA
TAAGGGCGACACGGAAATGTTGAATACTCATACTCTTCCTTTTTCAATATTATTGAAGCATTTATCAGGG
TTATTGTCTCATGAGCGGATACATATTTGAATGTATTTAGAAAAATAAACAAATAGGGGTTCCGCGCACA
TTTCCCCGAAAAGTGCCACCTGACGTC
Features (pLannotate 1.2.2; 23 found; start..end, strand, type, name):
     28..80      -  misc_feature   bom (fragment): basis of mobility region from pBR322
    235..614     +  enhancer       CMV enhancer: human cytomegalovirus immediate early enhancer
    615..818     +  promoter       CMV promoter: human cytomegalovirus (CMV) immediate early promoter
    814..847     +  LTR            5' LTR (truncated) (fragment): truncated 5' long terminal repeat (LTR) from HIV-1
    863..881     +  promoter       T7 promoter: promoter for bacteriophage T7 RNA polymerase
    964..1677    +  CDS            Superfolder GFP: Superfolder GFP is a basic (constitutively fluorescent) green fluorescent protein published in 2005, derived from Aequorea victoria. It is reported to be a very rapidly-maturing weak dimer.
   1702..4245    +  CDS            PLS_STAAN (fragment): Experimental evidence at protein level: Swiss-Prot protein existence level 1. From Staphylococcus aureus (strain N315).
   4270..4974    +  CDS            mCherry: mCherry is a basic (constitutively fluorescent) red fluorescent protein published in 2004, derived from Discosoma sp.. It is reported to be a very rapidly-maturing monomer with low acid sensitivity.
   5031..5255    +  polyA_signal   bGH poly(A) signal: bovine growth hormone polyadenylation signal
   5259..5280    +  promoter       SV40 promoter (fragment): SV40 enhancer and early promoter
   5301..5729    +  rep_origin     f1 ori (sequence partly withheld): f1 bacteriophage origin of replication; arrow indicates direction of (+) strand synthesis
   5743..6072    +  promoter       SV40 promoter: SV40 enhancer and early promoter
   6120..6167    +  promoter       EM7 promoter: synthetic bacterial promoter&nbsp
   6186..6560    +  CDS            BleoR: antibiotic-binding protein; Sh ble from Streptoalloteichus hindustanus; confers resistance to bleomycin, phleomycin, and Zeocin™
   6570..6695    +  CDS            ble (fragment): BLE_KLEPN - Experimental evidence at protein level: Swiss-Prot protein existence level 1. Binding protein with a strong affinity to the bleomycin family of antibiotics. Binds to CL990; an antimitotic-antibiotic compound. From Klebsiella pneumoniae.
   6690..6811    +  polyA_signal   SV40 poly(A) signal: SV40 polyadenylation signal
   6884..6900    -  protein_bind   lac operator: The lac repressor binds to the lac operator to inhibit transcription in E. coli. This inhibition can be relieved by adding lactose or isopropyl-β-D-thiogalactopyranoside (IPTG). lac repressor encoded by lacI
   6908..6938    -  promoter       lac promoter: promoter for the E. coli lac operon
   6953..6974    -  protein_bind   CAP binding site: CAP binding activates transcription in the presence of cAMP. E. coli catabolite activator protein
   6987..7079    -  CDS            lacI (fragment): lac repressor; lacI; The lac repressor binds to the lac operator to inhibit transcription in E. coli. This inhibition can be relieved by adding lactose or isopropyl-β-D-thiogalactopyranoside (IPTG).
   7262..7850    -  rep_origin     ori: high-copy-number ColE1/pMB1/pBR322/pUC origin of replication
   8021..8881    -  CDS            AmpR: β-lactamase; bla; confers resistance to ampicillin, carbenicillin, and related antibiotics
   8882..8986    -  promoter       AmpR promoter: bla
