[The description below was written by a language model from this plasmid's Addgene catalogue record and pLannotate feature annotations shown in this document.]
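Description:
sfGFP-SasG(7G)-mCherry is a mammalian expression plasmid of about 9 kb built on the pcDNA 3.1 (+) Zeo backbone. It is propagated in E. coli through a high-copy ColE1/pUC-type origin and selected with ampicillin via the β-lactamase gene and its native promoter. An f1 phage origin is also present. For selection in mammalian cells the backbone carries a Sh ble (BleoR) cassette conferring Zeocin resistance. This cassette is driven by the SV40 early promoter in eukaryotic cells and by the EM7 promoter in bacteria, and it ends with an SV40 polyadenylation signal. Several short annotations are fragmentary hits typical of automated annotation of this backbone rather than functional modules. These include the truncated HIV-1 LTR piece, the bom and lacI fragments, and the second ble fragment.

The payload is a single open reading frame expressed from the CMV immediate-early enhancer and promoter and terminated by the bovine growth hormone poly(A) signal. A T7 promoter lies upstream of the coding region. The frame encodes superfolder GFP from Aequorea victoria at the N terminus and a roughly 2.5 kb segment of the Staphylococcus aureus surface protein SasG in the middle. The annotation tool matched this segment to a related S. aureus surface protein entry. Discosoma-derived mCherry sits at the C terminus. The "7G" designation marks this plasmid as one length variant of the SasG segment, although the record does not define the term explicitly. The stated purpose is mammalian expression of a heterobifunctional SasG linker, meaning a SasG spacer bearing a different fluorescent protein at each end. It was deposited alongside work on genetically encoded barcodes for correlative volume electron microscopy.
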