Addgene plasmid #206949: sfGFP-SasG(7G)-mCherry
Purpose: Mammalian expression of heterobifunctional SasG linkers (7G)
Depositing lab: Gil Westmeyer. Depositing organization: Technische Universitaet Muenchen (TUM). Publication: Genetically encoded barcodes for correlative volume electron microscopy. Sigmund F, Berezin O, Beliakova S, Magerl B, Drawitsch M, Piovesan A, Goncalves F, Bodea SV, Winkler S, Bousraou Z, Grosshauser M, Samara E, Pujol-Marti J, Schadler S, So C, Irsen S, Walch A, Kofler F, Piraud M, Kornfeld J, Briggman K, Westmeyer GG. Nat Biotechnol. 2023 Apr 17. doi: 10.1038/s41587-023-01713-y. PubMed 37069313.
Backbone
  Vector backbone: pcDNA 3.1 (+) Zeo
  Vector type: Mammalian Expression
Growth in bacteria
  Bacterial resistance: Ampicillin, 100 μg/mL
  Growth temperature: 37°C
  Growth strain: NEB Stable
  Copy number: High Copy
Gene/Insert
  Gene/Insert name: sfGFP-SaSasG (7G)-mCherry
  Species: A.victoria, S.aureus, Discosoma sp
  Tag / fusion protein: sfGFP (N terminal on insert); mCherry (C terminal on insert)
  Cloning method: Gibson Cloning
Terms and licenses: Academic/Nonprofit Terms; Industry Terms: Not Available to Industry
How to cite: sfGFP-SasG(7G)-mCherry was a gift from Gil Westmeyer (Addgene plasmid # 206949 ; http://n2t.net/addgene:206949 ; RRID:Addgene_206949)
